Addgene plasmid #219845: pDRF1 mScarletI3-T2A-mTurquoise2
Purpose: equimolar expression of mScarletI3 and mTurquoise2 in budding yeast
Depositing lab: Bas Teusink. Depositing organization: Vrije Universiteit Amsterdam. Publication: Side-by-Side Systematic Characterization of Novel FPs in Budding Yeast. Botman D, de Groot DH, Wehrens M, van Rossum K, Yska S, van der Kieft B, Albert V, Minghetti N, Goedhart J, Teusink B. ACS Synth Biol. 2026 Apr 1. doi: 10.1021/acssynbio.5c00676. PubMed 41919951.
Backbone
  Vector backbone: pDRF1
  Vector type: Yeast Expression
Growth in bacteria
  Bacterial resistance: Ampicillin, 100 μg/mL
  Growth temperature: 37°C
  Growth strain: DH5alpha
  Copy number: High Copy
Gene/Insert
  Gene/Insert name: mScarletI3-T2A-mTurquoise2
  Species: Synthetic
  Cloning method: Restriction Enzyme; 5′ cloning site Unknown (unknown if destroyed)
Terms and licenses: Academic/Nonprofit Terms; Industry Terms
How to cite: pDRF1 mScarletI3-T2A-mTurquoise2 was a gift from Bas Teusink (Addgene plasmid # 219845 ; http://n2t.net/addgene:219845 ; RRID:Addgene_219845)
