[The description below was written by a language model from this plasmid's Addgene catalogue record and pLannotate feature annotations shown in this document.]
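Description:
pDRF1 mScarletI3-T2A-mTurquoise2 is an 8.4 kb yeast expression shuttle plasmid built on the pDRF1 backbone for use in budding yeast. In E. coli it is maintained at high copy through a ColE1/pUC-type origin and selected with ampicillin via the AmpR β-lactamase gene. In Saccharomyces cerevisiae it replicates episomally from the 2μ origin and is selected by uracil prototrophy through URA3 under its own promoter, a marker that can also be counterselected with 5-FOA. An f1 origin and remnants of a lac promoter/operator, lacZα and a pBluescript-type polylinker are carried over from the parental cloning vector.

The payload is a synthetic single open reading frame encoding the red fluorescent protein mScarletI3 followed by the cyan fluorescent protein mTurquoise2. The annotation software labels the red protein as a fragment of a related mScarlet-I derivative, presumably its closest database match. The two coding regions are separated by a short gap where the T2A peptide named in the record should sit, although T2A itself is not annotated. A 2A sequence causes ribosomal skipping during translation, so one transcript yields two separate proteins in roughly equal amounts, which is the stated purpose of equimolar expression. The cassette is flanked by Gateway attB1 and attB2 sites and followed by the ADH1 terminator. The yeast promoter driving it is not named in the record; the upstream region is annotated only with small yeast genomic fragments. The co-expressed mTurquoise2 can plausibly serve as an internal reference for normalising the red signal, consistent with the associated study's side-by-side characterisation of fluorescent proteins in yeast.
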