Features (pLannotate 1.2.2; 26 found; start..end, strand, type, name):
      3..257     -  CDS            BRP1 (fragment): BRP1_YEAST - Protein predicted: Swiss-Prot protein existence level 4. From Saccharomyces cerevisiae (strain ATCC 204508 / S288c) (Baker's yeast).
    359..375     -  promoter       ARG4 promoter (fragment): S. cerevisiae ARG4
    480..563     +  CDS            YG007_YEAST: Protein predicted: Swiss-Prot protein existence level 4. From Saccharomyces cerevisiae (strain ATCC 204508 / S288c) (Baker's yeast).
    800..824     +  protein_bind   attB1: mutant version of attB; recombination site for the Gateway® BP reaction BP Clonase™
    831..1501    +  CDS            mScarlet-2I (fragment): mScarlet-I derivative in which the N- and C-termini have been modified to reduce cytotoxicity (Valbuena et al., 2020) preserves the original mammalian codon optimization
   1599..2318    +  CDS            mTurquoise2: enhanced monomeric variant of CFP (Goedhart et al., 2012) mammalian codon-optimized
   2328..2352    -  protein_bind   attB2: mutant version of attB; recombination site for the Gateway® BP reaction BP Clonase™
   2380..2406    +  misc_feature   MCS (fragment): pBluescript multiple cloning site
   2415..2433    -  promoter       T7 promoter: promoter for bacteriophage T7 RNA polymerase
   2434..2577    +  CDS            ADH1 (fragment): ADH1_YEAST - Also known as ADC1. Experimental evidence at protein level: Swiss-Prot protein existence level 1. This isozyme preferentially catalyzes the conversion of primary unbranched alcohols to their corresponding aldehydes. Also shows activity toward secondary alcohols. From Saccharomyces cerevisiae (strain ATCC 204508 / S288c) (Baker's yeast).
   2581..2768    +  terminator     ADH1 terminator: S. cerevisiae ADH1; transcription terminator for the S. cerevisiae alcohol dehydrogenase 1 (ADH1) gene
   2776..2933    +  CDS            lacZα (fragment): LacZα fragment of β-galactosidase; lacZ fragment
   2939..2990    -  misc_feature   bom (fragment): basis of mobility region from pBR322
   2995..3078    +  CDS            RAF1 (fragment): RAF_YEAST - Experimental evidence at transcript level: Swiss-Prot protein existence level 2. Antagonizes transcriptional repression of recombinase FLP by REP1-REP2. May play a role in plasmid partitioning. From Saccharomyces cerevisiae (strain ATCC 204508 / S288c) (Baker's yeast).
   3232..4578    -  rep_origin     2μ ori: yeast 2μ plasmid origin of replication
   4583..4599    -  promoter       tet promoter (fragment): E. coli promoter for tetracycline efflux protein gene
   4689..5492    -  CDS            URA3: orotidine-5'-phosphate decarboxylase, required for uracil biosynthesis; S. cerevisiae URA3; yeast auxotrophic marker, counterselectable with 5-fluoroorotic acid (5-FOA)
   5493..5708    -  promoter       URA3 promoter: S. cerevisiae URA3
   5819..5923    +  promoter       AmpR promoter: bla
   5924..6784    +  CDS            AmpR: β-lactamase; bla; confers resistance to ampicillin, carbenicillin, and related antibiotics
   6955..7543    +  rep_origin     ori: high-copy-number ColE1/pMB1/pBR322/pUC origin of replication
   7726..7818    +  CDS            lacI (fragment): lac repressor; lacI; The lac repressor binds to the lac operator to inhibit transcription in E. coli. This inhibition can be relieved by adding lactose or isopropyl-β-D-thiogalactopyranoside (IPTG).
   7831..7852    +  protein_bind   CAP binding site: CAP binding activates transcription in the presence of cAMP. E. coli catabolite activator protein
   7867..7897    +  promoter       lac promoter: promoter for the E. coli lac operon
   7905..7921    +  protein_bind   lac operator: The lac repressor binds to the lac operator to inhibit transcription in E. coli. This inhibition can be relieved by adding lactose or isopropyl-β-D-thiogalactopyranoside (IPTG). lac repressor encoded by lacI
   8002..8430    -  rep_origin     f1 ori (sequence partly withheld): f1 bacteriophage origin of replication; arrow indicates direction of (+) strand synthesis
>Addgene plasmid #219845 | pDRF1 mScarletI3-T2A-mTurquoise2 | addgene full sequence | sequence record 437581 | Addgene NGS Result
CAAGCTTCCTGAAACGGAGAAACATAAACAGGCATTGCTGGGATCACCCATACATCACTCTGTTTTGCCT
GACCTTTTCCGGTAATTTGAAAACAAACCCGGTCTCGAAGCGGAGATCCGGCGATAATTACCGCAGAAAT
AAACCCATACACGAGACGTAGAACCAGCCGCACATGGCCGGAGAAACTCCTGCGAGAATTTCGTAAACTC
GCGCGCATTGCATCTGTATTTCCTAATGCGGCACTTCCAGGCCTCGATCGAGACCGTTTATCCATTGCTT
TTTTGTTGTCTTTTTCCCTCGTTCACAGAAAGTCTGAAGAAGCTATAGTAGAACTATGAGCTTTTTTTGT
TTCTGTTTTCCTTTTTTTTTTTTTTACCTCTGTGGAAATTGTTACTCTCACACTCTTTAGTTCGTTTGTT
TGTTTTGTTTATTCCAATTATGACCGGTGACGAAACGTGGTCGATGGTGGGTACCGCTTATGCTCCCCTC
CATTAGTTTCGATTATATAAAAAGGCCAAATATTGTATTATTTTCAAATGTCCTATCATTATCGTCTAAC
ATCTAATTTCTCTTAAATTTTTTCTCTTTCTTTCCTATAACACCAATAGTGAAAATCTTTTTTTCTTCTA
TATCTACAAAAACTTTTTTTTTCTATCAACCTCGTTGATAAATTTTTTCTTTAACAATCGTTAATAATTA
ATTAATTGGAAAATAACCATTTTTTCTCTCTTTTATACACACATTCAAAAGAAAGAAAAAAAATATACCC
CAGCCTCGACTAGTGAATTCGCGGCCATCACAAGTTTGTACAAAAAAGCAGGCTGCTAGCATGGATAGCA
CCGAGGCAGTGATCAAGGAGTTCATGCGGTTCAAGGTGCACATGGAGGGCTCCATGAACGGCCACGAGTT
CGAGATCGAGGGCGAGGGCGAGGGCCGCCCCTACGAGGGCACCCAGACCGCCAAGCTGAAGGTGACCAAG
GGTGGCCCCCTGCCCTTCTCCTGGGACATCCTGTCCCCTCAGTTCATGTACGGCTCCAGGGCCTTCATCA
AGCACCCCGCCGACATCCCCGACTACTGGAAGCAGTCCTTCCCCGAGGGCTTCAAGTGGGAGCGCGTGAT
GATCTTCGAGGACGGCGGCACCGTGTCCGTGACCCAGGACACCTCCCTGGAGGACGGCACCCTGATCTAC
AAGGTGAAGCTCCGCGGCGGCAACTTCCCTCCTGACGGCCCCGTAATGCAGAAGAGGACAATGGGCTGGG
AAGCATCCACCGAGCGGTTGTACCCCGAGGACGTCGTGCTGAAGGGCGACATTAAGATGGCCCTGCGCCT
GAAGGACGGCGGCCGCTACCTGGCGGACTTCAAGACCACCTACAAGGCCAAGAAGCCCGTGCAGATGCCC
GGCGCCTTCAACATCGACCGCAAGTTGGACATCACCTCCCACAACGAGGACTACACCGTGGTGGAACAGT
ACGAACGCTCCGTGGCCCGCCACTCCACCGGCGGCTCCGGTGGCTCCTCCGGAGAGGGCAGAGGAAGTCT
TCTAACATGCGGTGACGTGGAGGAGAATCCCGGCCCTGGGGATCCACCGGTCGCCACCATGGTGAGCAAG
GGCGAGGAGCTGTTCACCGGGGTGGTGCCCATCCTGGTCGAGCTGGACGGCGACGTAAACGGCCACAAGT
TCAGCGTGTCCGGCGAGGGCGAGGGCGATGCCACCTACGGCAAGCTGACCCTGAAGTTCATCTGCACCAC
CGGCAAGCTGCCCGTGCCCTGGCCCACCCTCGTGACCACCCTGTCCTGGGGCGTGCAGTGCTTCGCCCGC
TACCCCGACCACATGAAGCAGCACGACTTCTTCAAGTCCGCCATGCCCGAAGGCTACGTCCAGGAGCGCA
CCATCTTCTTCAAGGACGACGGCAACTACAAGACCCGCGCCGAGGTGAAGTTCGAGGGCGACACCCTGGT
GAACCGCATCGAGCTGAAGGGCATCGACTTCAAGGAGGACGGCAACATCCTGGGGCACAAGCTGGAGTAC
AACTACTTTAGCGACAACGTCTATATCACCGCCGACAAGCAGAAGAACGGCATCAAGGCCAACTTCAAGA
TCCGCCACAACATCGAGGACGGCGGCGTGCAGCTCGCCGACCACTACCAGCAGAACACCCCCATCGGCGA
CGGCCCCGTGCTGCTGCCCGACAACCACTACCTGAGCACCCAGTCCAAGCTGAGCAAAGACCCCAACGAG
AAGCGCGATCACATGGTCCTGCTGGAGTTCGTGACCGCCGCCGGGATCACTCTCGGCATGGACGAGCTGT
ACAAGTAAAGCGGCCGCACCCAGCTTTCTTGTACAAAGTGGTGTAGTTAATTCATGATGGCCGCTGCAGG
TCGACCTCGAGGGGGGGCCCGGTACCCAATTCGCCCTATAGTGAGTCGTATTACGCGCGGATCCAGCTTT
GGACTTCTTCGCCAGAGGTTTGGTCAAGTCTCCAATCAAGGTTGTCGGCTTGTCTACCTTGCCAGAAATT
TACGAAAAGATGGAAAAGGGTCAAATCGTTGGTAGATACGTTGTTGACACTTCTAAATAAGCGAATTTCT
TATGATTTATGATTTTTATTATTAAATAAGTTATAAAAAAAATAAGTGTATACAAATTTTAAAGTGACTC
TTAGGTTTTAAAACGAAAATTCTTATTCTTGAGTAACTCTTTCCTGTAGGTCAGGTTGCTTTCTCAGGTA
TAGCATGAGGTCGCTCTTATTGACCACACCTCTACCGGCATGCCAATTCACTGGCCGTCGTTTTACAACG
TCGTGACTGGGAAAACCCTGGCGTTACCCAACTTAATCGCCTTGCAGCACATCCCCCTTTCGCCAGCTGG
CGTAATAGCGAAGAGGCCCGCACCGATCGCCCTTCCCAACAGTTGCGCAGCCTGAATGGCGAATGGCGCC
TGATGCGGTATTTTCTCCTTACGCATCTGTGCGGTATTTCACACCGCATAATCGGATCGTACTTGTTACC
CATCATTGAATTTTGAACATCCGAACCTGGGAGTTTTCCCTGAAACAGATAGTATATTTGAACCTGTATA
ATAATATATAGTCTAGCGCTTTACGGAAGACAATGTATGTATTTCGGTTCCTGGAGAAACTATTGCATCT
ATTGCATAGGTAATCTTGCACGTCGCATCCCCGGTTCATTTTCTGCGTTTCCATCTTGCACTTCAATAGC
ATATCTTTGTTAACGAAGCATCTGTGCTTCATTTTGTAGAACAAAAATGCAACGCGAGAGCGCTAATTTT
TCAAACAAAGAATCTGAGCTGCATTTTTACAGAACAGAAATGCAACGCGAAAGCGCTATTTTACCAACGA
AGAATCTGTGCTTCATTTTTGTAAAACAAAAATGCAACGCGAGAGCGCTAATTTTTCAAACAAAGAATCT
GAGCTGCATTTTTACAGAACAGAAATGCAACGCGAGAGCGCTATTTTACCAACAAAGAATCTATACTTCT
TTTTTGTTCTACAAAAATGCATCCCGAGAGCGCTATTTTTCTAACAAAGCATCTTAGATTACTTTTTTTC
TCCTTTGTGCGCTCTATAATGCAGTCTCTTGATAACTTTTTGCACTGTAGGTCCGTTAAGGTTAGAAGAA
GGCTACTTTGGTGTCTATTTTCTCTTCCATAAAAAAAGCCTGACTCCACTTCCCGCGTTTACTGATTACT
AGCGAAGCTGCGGGTGCATTTTTTCAAGATAAAGGCATCCCCGATTATATTCTATACCGATGTGGATTGC
GCATACTTTGTGAACAGAAAGTGATAGCGTTGATGATTCTTCATTGGTCAGAAAATTATGAACGGTTTCT
TCTATTTTGTCTCTATATACTACGTATAGGAAATGTTTACATTTTCGTATTGTTTTCGATTCACTCTATG
AATAGTTCTTACTACAATTTTTTTGTCTAAAGAGTAATACTAGAGATAAACATAAAAAATGTAGAGGTCG
AGTTTAGATGCAAGTTCAAGGAGCGAAAGGTGGATGGGTAGGTTATATAGGGATATAGCACAGAGATATA
TAGCAAAGAGATACTTTTGAGCAATGTTTGTGGAAGCGGTATTCGCAATATTTTAGTAGCTCGTTACAGT
CCGGTGCGTTTTTGGTTTTTTGAAAGTGCGTCTTCAGAGCGCTTTTGGTTTTCAAAAGCGCTCTGAAGTT
CCTATACTTTCTAGCTAGAGAATAGGAACTTCGGAATAGGAACTTCAAAGCGTTTCCGAAAACGAGCGCT
TCCGAAAATGCAACGCGAGCTGCGCACATACAGCTCACTGTTCACGTCGCACCTATATCTGCGTGTTGCC
TGTATATATATATACATGAGAAGAACGGCATAGTGCGTGTTTATGCTTAAATGCGTACTTATATGCGTCT
ATTTATGTAGGATGAAAGGTAGTCTAGTACCTCCTGTGATATTATCCCATTCCATGCGGGGTATCGTATG
CTTCCTTCAGCACTACCCTTTAGCTGTTCTATATGCTGCCACTCCTCAATTGGATTAGTCTCATCCTTCA
ATGCTATCATTTCCTTTGATATTGGATCGATCCGATGATAAGCTGTCAAACATGAGAATTGGGTAATAAC
TGATATAATTAAATTGAAGCTCTAATTTGTGAGTTTAGTATACATGCATTTACTTATAATACAGTTTTTT
AGTTTTGCTGGCCGCATCTTCTCAAATATGCTTCCCAGCCTGCTTTTCTGTAACGTTCACCCTCTACCTT
AGCATCCCTTCCCTTTGCAAATAGTCCTCTTCCAACAATAATAATGTCAGATCCTGTAGAGACCACATCA
TCCACGGTTCTATACTGTTGACCCAATGCGTCTCCCTTGTCATCTAAACCCACACCGGGTGTCATAATCA
ACCAATCGTAACCTTCATCTCTTCCACCCATGTCTCTTTGAGCAATAAAGCCGATAACAAAATCTTTGTC
GCTCTTCGCAATGTCAACAGTACCCTTAGTATATTCTCCAGTAGATAGGGAGCCCTTGCATGACAATTCT
GCTAACATCAAAAGGCCTCTAGGTTCCTTTGTTACTTCTTCTGCCGCCTGCTTCAAACCGCTAACAATAC
CTGGGCCCACCACACCGTGTGCATTCGTAATGTCTGCCCATTCTGCTATTCTGTATACACCCGCAGAGTA
CTGCAATTTGACTGTATTACCAATGTCAGCAAATTTTCTGTCTTCGAAGAGTAAAAAATTGTACTTGGCG
GATAATGCCTTTAGCGGCTTAACTGTGCCCTCCATGGAAAAATCAGTCAAGATATCCACATGTGTTTTTA
GTAAACAAATTTTGGGACCTAATGCTTCAACTAACTCCAGTAATTCCTTGGTGGTACGAACATCCAATGA
AGCACACAAGTTTGTTTGCTTTTCGTGCATGATATTAAATAGCTTGGCAGCAACAGGACTAGGATGAGTA
GCAGCACGTTCCTTATATGTAGCTTTCGACATGATTTATCTTCGTTTCCTGCATGTTTTTGTTCTGTGCA
GTTGGGTTAAGAATACTGGGCAATTTCATGTTTCTTCAACACTACATATGCGTATATATACCAATCTAAG
TCTGTGCTCCTTCCTTCGTTCTTCCTTCTGTTCGGAGATTACCGAATCAAAAAAATTTCAAGGAAACCGA
AATCAAAAAAAAGAATAAAAAAAAAATGATGAATTGAAAAGCTAATTCTTGAAGACGAAAGGGCCTCGTG
ATACGCCTATTTTTATAGGTTAATGTCATGATAATAATGGTTTCTTAGACGTCAGGTGGCACTTTTCGGG
GAAATGTGCGCGGAACCCCTATTTGTTTATTTTTCTAAATACATTCAAATATGTATCCGCTCATGAGACA
ATAACCCTGATAAATGCTTCAATAATATTGAAAAAGGAAGAGTATGAGTATTCAACATTTCCGTGTCGCC
CTTATTCCCTTTTTTGCGGCATTTTGCCTTCCTGTTTTTGCTCACCCAGAAACGCTGGTGAAAGTAAAAG
ATGCTGAAGATCAGTTGGGTGCACGAGTGGGTTACATCGAACTGGATCTCAACAGCGGTAAGATCCTTGA
GAGTTTTCGCCCCGAAGAACGTTTTCCAATGATGAGCACTTTTAAAGTTCTGCTATGTGGCGCGGTATTA
TCCCGTATTGACGCCGGGCAAGAGCAACTCGGTCGCCGCATACACTATTCTCAGAATGACTTGGTTGAGT
ACTCACCAGTCACAGAAAAGCATCTTACGGATGGCATGACAGTAAGAGAATTATGCAGTGCTGCCATAAC
CATGAGTGATAACACTGCGGCCAACTTACTTCTGACAACGATCGGAGGACCGAAGGAGCTAACCGCTTTT
TTGCACAACATGGGGGATCATGTAACTCGCCTTGATCGTTGGGAACCGGAGCTGAATGAAGCCATACCAA
ACGACGAGCGTGACACCACGATGCCTGTAGCAATGGCAACAACGTTGCGCAAACTATTAACTGGCGAACT
ACTTACTCTAGCTTCCCGGCAACAATTAATAGACTGGATGGAGGCGGATAAAGTTGCAGGACCACTTCTG
CGCTCGGCCCTTCCGGCTGGCTGGTTTATTGCTGATAAATCTGGAGCCGGTGAGCGTGGGTCTCGCGGTA
TCATTGCAGCACTGGGGCCAGATGGTAAGCCCTCCCGTATCGTAGTTATCTACACGACGGGGAGTCAGGC
AACTATGGATGAACGAAATAGACAGATCGCTGAGATAGGTGCCTCACTGATTAAGCATTGGTAACTGTCA
GACCAAGTTTACTCATATATACTTTAGATTGATTTAAAACTTCATTTTTAATTTAAAAGGATCTAGGTGA
AGATCCTTTTTGATAATCTCATGACCAAAATCCCTTAACGTGAGTTTTCGTTCCACTGAGCGTCAGACCC
CGTAGAAAAGATCAAAGGATCTTCTTGAGATCCTTTTTTTCTGCGCGTAATCTGCTGCTTGCAAACAAAA
AAACCACCGCTACCAGCGGTGGTTTGTTTGCCGGATCAAGAGCTACCAACTCTTTTTCCGAAGGTAACTG
GCTTCAGCAGAGCGCAGATACCAAATACTGTTCTTCTAGTGTAGCCGTAGTTAGGCCACCACTTCAAGAA
CTCTGTAGCACCGCCTACATACCTCGCTCTGCTAATCCTGTTACCAGTGGCTGCTGCCAGTGGCGATAAG
TCGTGTCTTACCGGGTTGGACTCAAGACGATAGTTACCGGATAAGGCGCAGCGGTCGGGCTGAACGGGGG
GTTCGTGCACACAGCCCAGCTTGGAGCGAACGACCTACACCGAACTGAGATACCTACAGCGTGAGCTATG
AGAAAGCGCCACGCTTCCCGAAGGGAGAAAGGCGGACAGGTATCCGGTAAGCGGCAGGGTCGGAACAGGA
GAGCGCACGAGGGAGCTTCCAGGGGGAAACGCCTGGTATCTTTATAGTCCTGTCGGGTTTCGCCACCTCT
GACTTGAGCGTCGATTTTTGTGATGCTCGTCAGGGGGGCGGAGCCTATGGAAAAACGCCAGCAACGCGGC
CTTTTTACGGTTCCTGGCCTTTTGCTGGCCTTTTGCTCACATGTTCTTTCCTGCGTTATCCCCTGATTCT
GTGGATAACCGTATTACCGCCTTTGAGTGAGCTGATACCGCTCGCCGCAGCCGAACGACCGAGCGCAGCG
AGTCAGTGAGCGAGGAAGCGGAAGAGCGCCCAATACGCAAACCGCCTCTCCCCGCGCGTTGGCCGATTCA
TTAATGCAGCTGGCACGACAGGTTTCCCGACTGGAAAGCGGGCAGTGAGCGCAACGCAATTAATGTGAGT
TAGCTCACTCATTAGGCACCCCAGGCTTTACACTTTATGCTTCCGGCTCGTATGTTGTGTGGAATTGTGA
GCGGATAACAATTTCACACAGGAAACAGCTATGACCATGATTACGCCAAGCTTACCGCATCAGGAAATTG
TAAGCGTTAATATTTTGTTAAAATTCGCGTTAAATTTTTGTTAAATCAGCTCATTTTTTAACCAATAGGC
CGAAATCGGCAAAATCCCTTATAAATCAAAAGAATAGACCGAGATAGGGT
[37 nt withheld, positions 8101-8137]
AAAGAACGTGGACTCCAACGTCAAAGG
[49 nt withheld, positions 8165-8213]
T
[91 nt withheld, positions 8215-8305]
G
[124 nt withheld, positions 8307-8430]
CCATTCGC
